Addgene plasmid #24011: pLEW100v5
Depositing lab: George Cross. Depositing organization: Rockefeller University.
Backbone
  Vector backbone: pLEW100
  Backbone size w/o insert (bp): 5000
  Vector type: Trypanosome Expression
  Selectable markers: Phleomycin
Growth in bacteria
  Bacterial resistance: Ampicillin, 100 μg/mL
  Growth temperature: 37°C
  Growth strain: DH5alpha
  Copy number: Unknown
Gene/Insert
  Gene/Insert name: Luciferase
  Insert size (bp): 2000
  GenBank ID: AAK13426
  Cloning method: Restriction Enzyme; 5′ cloning site HindIII (not destroyed); 3′ cloning site BamHI (not destroyed)
  Sequencing primers: 5′ n/a; 3′ LucNRev
Terms and licenses: Academic/Nonprofit Terms; Industry Terms: Not Available to Industry
Depositor comments: T7 terminators added: regulated rRNAp drives luciferase, giving about 10-fold higher te-induced expression in BF than pLEW100 with no increase in background. Target locus: rRNA spacer Regulation: 2 tet Op 2 T7 terminators
How to cite: pLEW100v5 was a gift from George Cross (Addgene plasmid # 24011 ; http://n2t.net/addgene:24011 ; RRID:Addgene_24011)
