[The description below was written by a language model from this plasmid's Addgene catalogue record and pLannotate feature annotations shown in this document.]
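Description:
pLEW100v5 is a trypanosome expression vector derived from pLEW100, designed for tetracycline-regulated expression of a gene of interest after stable integration into the parasite genome. In bacteria it is maintained through a ColE1/pMB1-type origin and an ampicillin resistance gene (β-lactamase with its own promoter). In trypanosomes, transformants are selected with phleomycin through the Sh ble (BleoR) gene. In the annotated sequence, ble lies downstream of a T7 promoter on the strand opposite the reporter and is followed by two T7 terminators. This arrangement implies use in host cell lines that supply T7 RNA polymerase and the Tet repressor, although the record does not name such lines. The depositor gives the rRNA spacer as the integration target locus.

The payload is firefly luciferase, cloned between retained HindIII and BamHI sites, so it can serve as a reporter or presumably be swapped for another coding sequence. According to the depositor, it is driven by a regulated rRNA promoter controlled by two tet operators. The feature table detects one tet operator and an adjacent PLtetO-1-like fragment just upstream of luciferase, which probably represents the second operator, but it does not annotate the rRNA promoter itself or any trypanosome processing sequences. The depositor notes that the added T7 terminators distinguish this version, which gives roughly tenfold higher tetracycline-induced expression in bloodstream forms than pLEW100, with no increase in background. Several short annotated fragments (SET1, U6, TcR, rop, bom, lacI, SP6, MCS) appear to be backbone remnants or incidental sequence matches rather than functional elements. The sequence record is 7,685 nt long, slightly larger than the sum of the approximate backbone and insert sizes in the catalogue.
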