Features (pLannotate 1.2.2; 19 found; start..end, strand, type, name):
    757..804     -  terminator     T7 terminator: transcription terminator for bacteriophage T7 RNA polymerase
    812..861     -  CDS            SET1 (fragment): solubility-enhancement tag derived from T7 phage gene 10B
    889..936     -  terminator     T7 terminator: transcription terminator for bacteriophage T7 RNA polymerase
    944..993     -  CDS            SET1 (fragment): solubility-enhancement tag derived from T7 phage gene 10B
   1345..1719    -  CDS            BleoR: antibiotic-binding protein; Sh ble from Streptoalloteichus hindustanus; confers resistance to bleomycin, phleomycin, and Zeocin™
   1858..1876    -  promoter       T7 promoter: promoter for bacteriophage T7 RNA polymerase
   2153..2171    +  protein_bind   tet operator: tetO; bacterial operator O2 for the tetR and tetA genes tetracycline repressor TetR
   2174..2193    +  promoter       PLtetO-1 promoter (fragment): modified phage lambda PL promoter with tet operator sites (Lutz and Bujard, 1997)
   2388..4040    +  CDS            luciferase: firefly luciferase; luc
   4083..4099    -  promoter       U6 promoter (fragment): RNA polymerase III promoter for mouse U6 snRNA (Das et al., 1988)
   4897..4914    +  misc_feature   MCS (fragment): pUC18/19 multiple cloning site
   4924..4942    -  promoter       SP6 promoter: promoter for bacteriophage SP6 RNA polymerase
   5170..5445    +  CDS            TcR (fragment): tetracycline efflux protein; tet; confers resistance to tetracycline
   5446..5494    -  misc_feature   bom (fragment): basis of mobility region from pBR322
   5596..5631    -  CDS            rop (fragment): Rop protein, which maintains plasmids at low copy number; rop
   5726..5830    +  promoter       AmpR promoter: bla
   5831..6691    +  CDS            AmpR: β-lactamase; bla; confers resistance to ampicillin, carbenicillin, and related antibiotics
   6862..7450    +  rep_origin     ori: high-copy-number ColE1/pMB1/pBR322/pUC origin of replication
   7633..1       +  CDS            lacI (fragment) (across the origin): lac repressor; lacI; The lac repressor binds to the lac operator to inhibit transcription in E. coli. This inhibition can be relieved by adding lactose or isopropyl-β-D-thiogalactopyranoside (IPTG).
>Addgene plasmid #24011 | pLEW100v5 | depositor full sequence | sequence record 11282 | Author sequence
GAATTCGAGCTCCAGCTGAGCTCATATAGTTGGTATGTATTCTAATTCCAGACTACTGGCGTGGATAAAC
ATGTCCCCTGATTAAAAGGAAAGATTCCATAGCCCATTAGTGCAAAGATAATTGGTACACCGTCAAAAAC
ACATGGGAGACCACACGATACGACACTGTGACCGTAGCATCAATTCCGCACTCGATATAACTCTATCGAA
GAACTTCCATGGTACAAACTGGTCGCCACGGTCTGCTCCACACGGAGATCATCGTATCATTTTTATCGAT
AGCGGCCGCTATCGATGTATGCCTTGGCCCTGATGGCATGCCAATTTCACTACAACGGACTATGTGGACC
CCGTTATCATGGAAATGCGCTAGTTGGAGGAAGTTAGACCGCGCCGGAAAAGAGAGGGGTAGAGAAAATG
ACAACTTGGAAGATATCCACACACGCACGGTGAAACGTTAGCAACAATTATTAGGGAAGCACGCTTGCCC
TAGTCCCACGAGTAACCAAGACTCCAAAAGCCTTTCTGGCACAGAGAGCGAGCCGAAATGGAAAAGAGAA
ACAATGCCTGCACTAACACTACTGAGCGATTCGCCTCGCCGCGGAGGACCGAATACTAATAACGACACTT
GCGGTCAAAAAGTAGAAGAACAAATGCTCAACGATGAGTGAATCAGGTTAGGGTAGTTGGAAAATTATAC
AGAATGTCTTTGGCAACACACCGCTTAAGCCTATCCGGATATAGTTCTCCTTTCAGCAAAAAACCCCTCA
AGACCCGTTTAGAGGCCCCAAGGGGTTATGCTAGTTATTGCTCAGCGGTGGCAGCAGCCAACTCAGCTTC
CTTTCGGGCTTTGTTAGCAGCCCTATCCGGATATAGTTCTCCTTTCAGCAAAAAACCCCTCAAGACCCGT
TTAGAGGCCCCAAGGGGTTATGCTAGTTATTGCTCAGCGGTGGCAGCAGCCAACTCAGCTTCCTTTCGGG
CTTTGTTAGCAGCATTTAAATGCAGAATACTGCATAGATAACAAACGCATCAAACACAACTGGTGGCACT
ATTTCAATCATGTCGACACACCAAGACGAGAAAATTTGAGTTAAACAAGATGCCTACAACCCTATATTTA
TTATCTTCAAGTGATCTTCTCTTCTCTTGTGCGCTGTACGTAAATGTGTTGCAAATAAGGCATAGGGCTG
AGTACAGGCACCACACGCGTGGAAAATCATAAGCACTAGCCGTGTCAACTCACAGCGACTACAGAACAAT
TTTGGCCACACAACCCGGTGTTAGGATCTCCGAGGCCTCGGACCCGTCGGGCCGCGTCGGACCGGCGGTG
TTGGTCGGCGTCGGTCAGTCCTGCTCCTCGGCCACGAAGTGCACGCAGTTGCCGGCCGGGTCGCGCAGGG
CGAACTCCCGCCCCCACGGCTGCTCGCCGATCTCGGTCATGGCCGGCCCGGAGGCGTCCCGGAAGTTCGT
GGACACGACCTCCGACCACTCGGCGTACAGCTCGTCCAGGCCGCGCACCCACACCCAGGCCAGGGTGTTG
TCCGGCACCACCTGGTCCTGGACCGCGCTGATGAACAGGGTCACGTCGTCCCGGACCACACCGGCGAAGT
CGTCCTCCACGAAGTCCCGGGAGAACCCGAGCCGGTCGGTCCAGAACTCGACCGCTCCGGCGACGTCGCG
CGCGGTGAGCACCGGAACGGCACTGGTCAACTTGGCCATGGTGATAGCTTATTTTATGGCAGCAACGAGA
CCTTACGTAAAGCAAAACTAAATAAGAGCGGAGACTGCAATGCAGAGTAAAAAAAAAAAAACATGAATTT
CAGAAGACCTTGCTGTGCCCCCGGTACGGGAGATCTCCCTATAGTGAGTCGTATTAATCAGGTACCTAGC
TTTCCACCCAGCGCGGGTGCATTCTGGCTCTTATATATACTTATTGTCATGACAGAGTATATTGTACTGT
GTTGATAAGGGACGGGTAACTGTATTGAAGAGCCGATGCTTTTGACATGTTAGATATAATATGTTTTATT
GTAAAGTCAATACAACACACAATAGGATAATAATGATAAAGTTAAAAAAGTATATATAGTAATAGAAATA
TATCTTATATAGGAAAGATTAAGCAGTAAAAGTAGCGCTTACGGCGTACGGTTCCCTATCAGTGATAGAG
ATCTCCCTATCAGTGATAGAGATCCCTGAGTACTGAGTTTAACATGTTCTCGTCCCGGGCTGCACGCGCC
TTCGAGTTTTTTTTCCTTTTCCCCATTTTTTTCAACTTGAAGACTTCAATTACACCAAAAAGTAAAATTC
ACAAGCTTGGAATTCCTTTGTGTTACATTCTTGAATGTCGCTCGCAGTGACATTAGCATTCCGGTACTGT
TGGTAAAATGGAAGACGCCAAAAACATAAAGAAAGGCCCGGCGCCATTCTATCCTCTAGAGGATGGAACC
GCTGGAGAGCAACTGCATAAGGCTATGAAGAGATACGCCCTGGTTCCTGGAACAATTGCTTTTACAGATG
CACATATCGAGGTGAACATCACGTACGCGGAATACTTCGAAATGTCCGTTCGGTTGGCAGAAGCTATGAA
ACGATATGGGCTGAATACAAATCACAGAATCGTCGTATGCAGTGAAAACTCTCTTCAATTCTTTATGCCG
GTGTTGGGCGCGTTATTTATCGGAGTTGCAGTTGCGCCCGCGAACGACATTTATAATGAACGTGAATTGC
TCAACAGTATGAACATTTCGCAGCCTACCGTAGTGTTTGTTTCCAAAAAGGGGTTGCAAAAAATTTTGAA
CGTGCAAAAAAAATTACCAATAATCCAGAAAATTATTATCATGGATTCTAAAACGGATTACCAGGGATTT
CAGTCGATGTACACGTTCGTCACATCTCATCTACCTCCCGGTTTTAATGAATACGATTTTGTACCAGAGT
CCTTTGATCGTGACAAAACAATTGCACTGATAATGAATTCCTCTGGATCTACTGGGTTACCTAAGGGTGT
GGCCCTTCCGCATAGAACTGCCTGCGTCAGATTCTCGCATGCCAGAGATCCTATTTTTGGCAATCAAATC
ATTCCGGATACTGCGATTTTAAGTGTTGTTCCATTCCATCACGGTTTTGGAATGTTTACTACACTCGGAT
ATTTGATATGTGGATTTCGAGTCGTCTTAATGTATAGATTTGAAGAAGAGCTGTTTTTACGATCCCTTCA
GGATTACAAAATTCAAAGTGCGTTGCTAGTACCAACCCTATTTTCATTCTTCGCCAAAAGCACTCTGATT
GACAAATACGATTTATCTAATTTACACGAAATTGCTTCTGGGGGCGCACCTCTTTCGAAAGAAGTCGGGG
AAGCGGTTGCAAAACGCTTCCATCTTCCAGGGATACGACAAGGATATGGGCTCACTGAGACTACATCAGC
TATTCTGATTACACCCGAGGGGGATGATAAACCGGGCGCGGTCGGTAAAGTTGTTCCATTTTTTGAAGCG
AAGGTTGTGGATCTGGATACCGGGAAAACGCTGGGCGTTAATCAGAGAGGCGAATTATGTGTCAGAGGAC
CTATGATTATGTCCGGTTATGTAAACAATCCGGAAGCGACCAACGCCTTGATTGACAAGGATGGATGGCT
ACATTCTGGAGACATAGCTTACTGGGACGAAGACGAACACTTCTTCATAGTTGACCGCTTGAAGTCTTTA
ATTAAATACAAAGGATATCAGGTGGCCCCCGCTGAATTGGAATCGATATTGTTACAACACCCCAACATCT
TCGACGCGGGCGTGGCAGGTCTTCCCGACGATGACGCCGGTGAACTTCCCGCCGCCGTTGTTGTTTTGGA
GCACGGAAAGACGATGACGGAAAAAGAGATCGTGGATTACGTCGCCAGTCAAGTAACAACCGCGAAAAGG
TTGCGCGGAGGAGTTGTGTTTGTGGACGAAGTACCGAAAGGTCTTACCGGAAAACTCGACGCAAGAAAAA
TCAGAGAGATCCTCATAAAGGCCAAGAAGGGCGGAAAGTCCAAATTGTAAAATGTAACTGTATTCAGCGA
TGACGAAATTCTTAGCTATTGTAATATTATATGCAAATTGATGAATGGTAATTTTGTAATTGTGGGTCAC
TGTACTATTTTAACGAATAATAAAATCAGGTATAGGTAACTAAAAAGGAATTCGAGCTCGGATCCTGCCC
ATTTAGTTGGCTTTTCCCTTGTCTCGTGTCTTTTCCGTGGAAAGGTTCCCGGAGTAATCTGATGGCACAG
CAGGGAGGTGCGCCTGCAGGTTGGTTAGGAAGGGGGGATGATGTAAAAGAAGAAAATGGGGGGATATCTT
ATGTTTAAGAGGATAAATAATGTGAAGGGGCTTTATATGCTTGCTTGGTTGTCTCGTTGGTGCATGGGGA
ATCTGCATGTTTGCTTTGGAGCACGCGTGGTACATCAATGGGATCATATCTTGCTGCCTCCCGCAGTCAC
CGTGCGGAGCTGCCGGTGCCCCGTTTCTCATAGGCGTGTGCACCTTCCGTCTGAGACCTGTAAATGGTTA
AAAAGGAATATATAATTACCTTTTGAAAAGTGGTAAAAAACGAATATATGTTTTTTTTTGGTTTTAATAC
GCTCTTTTGTGTGTATGAGAGGAATAAATAAGTGTGTGTGTGTGTGTGTGTTGTTGTTGTTGAAAAAATG
AAGGACACGAAAGCGCTCATTAGGGGTGGGGATACACCAGGCATAATTATCCGAAAATATTTTGGTGCAC
CAAATAAGTGAACATACTGACGAAATCAAAGAGTTGGAGGATGGATAGGGAGGCCTCATTGGCAGTGGTA
AATTGATTTGACTTGAATATGATACCCTCTTACTGTTTCATTGCCACTACAAGTTGGTTTCCTTCCCCTG
CAGGCATGCAAGCTAGCTTGTATTCTATAGTGTCACCTAAATCGTATGTGTATGATACATAAGGTTATGT
ATTAATTGTAGCCGCGTTCTAACGACAATATGTACAAGCCTAATTGTGTAGCATCTGGCTTACTGAAGCA
GACCCTATCATCTCTCTCGTAAACTGCCGTCAGAGTCGGTTTGGTTGGACGAACCTTCTGAGTTTCTGGT
AACGCCGTCCCGCACCCGGAAATGGTCAGCGAACCAATCAGCAGGGTCATCGCTAGCCAGATCCTCTACG
CCGGACGCATCGTGGCCGGCATCACCGGCGCCACAGGTGCGGTTGCTGGCGCCTATATCGCCGACATCAC
CGATGGGGAAGATCGGGCTCGCCACTTCGGGCTCATGAGCGCTTGTTTCGGCGTGGGTATGGTGGCAGGC
CCCGTGGCCGGGGGACTGTTGGGCGCCATCTCCTTGCACCATTCCTTGCGGCGGCGGTGCTCAACGGCCT
CAACCTACTACTGGGCTGCTTCCTAATGCAGGAGTCGCATAAGGGAGAGCGTCGAATGGTGCACTCTCAG
TACAATCTGCTCTGATGCCGCATAGTTAAGCCAGCCCCGACACCCGCCAACACCCGCTGACGCGCCCTGA
CGGGCTTGTCTGCTCCCGGCATCCGCTTACAGACAAGCTGTGACCGTCTCCGGGAGCTGCATGTGTCAGA
GGTTTTCACCGTCATCACCGAAACGCGCGAGACGAAAGGGCCTCGTGATACGCCTATTTTTATAGGTTAA
TGTCATGATAATAATGGTTTCTTAGACGTCAGGTGGCACTTTTCGGGGAAATGTGCGCGGAACCCCTATT
TGTTTATTTTTCTAAATACATTCAAATATGTATCCGCTCATGAGACAATAACCCTGATAAATGCTTCAAT
AATATTGAAAAAGGAAGAGTATGAGTATTCAACATTTCCGTGTCGCCCTTATTCCCTTTTTTGCGGCATT
TTGCCTTCCTGTTTTTGCTCACCCAGAAACGCTGGTGAAAGTAAAAGATGCTGAAGATCAGTTGGGTGCA
CGAGTGGGTTACATCGAACTGGATCTCAACAGCGGTAAGATCCTTGAGAGTTTTCGCCCCGAAGAACGTT
TTCCAATGATGAGCACTTTTAAAGTTCTGCTATGTGGCGCGGTATTATCCCGTATTGACGCCGGGCAAGA
GCAACTCGGTCGCCGCATACACTATTCTCAGAATGACTTGGTTGAGTACTCACCAGTCACAGAAAAGCAT
CTTACGGATGGCATGACAGTAAGAGAATTATGCAGTGCTGCCATAACCATGAGTGATAACACTGCGGCCA
ACTTACTTCTGACAACGATCGGAGGACCGAAGGAGCTAACCGCTTTTTTGCACAGCATGGGGGATCATGT
AACTCGCCTTGATCGTTGGGAACCGGAGCTGAATGAAGCCATACCAAACGACGAGCGTGACACCACGATG
CCTGTAGCAATGGCAACAACGTTGCGCAAACTATTAACTGGCGAACTACTTACTCTAGCTTCCCGGCAAC
AATTAATAGACTGGATGGAGGCGGATAAAGTTGCAGGACCACTTCTGCGCTCGGCCCTTCCGGCTGGCTG
GTTTATTGCTGATAAATCTGGAGCCGGTGAGCGTGGGTCTCGCGGTATCATTGCAGCACTGGGGCCAGAT
GGTAAGCCCTCCCGTATCGTAGTTATCTACACGACGGGGAGTCAGGCAACTATGGATGAACGAAATAGAC
AGATCGCTGAGATAGGTGCCTCACTGATTAAGCATTGGTAACTGTCAGACCAAGTTTACTCATATATACT
TTAGATTGATTTAAAACTTCATTTTTAATTTAAAAGGATCTAGGTGAAGATCCTTTTTGATAATCTCATG
ACCAAAATCCCTTAACGTGAGTTTTCGTTCCACTGAGCGTCAGACCCCGTAGAAAAGATCAAAGGATCTT
CTTGAGATCCTTTTTTTCTGCGCGTAATCTGCTGCTTGCAAACAAAAAAACCACCGCTACCAGCGGTGGT
TTGTTTGCCGGATCAAGAGCTACCAACTCTTTTTCCGAAGGTAACTGGCTTCAGCAGAGCGCAGATACCA
AATACTGTTCTTCTAGTGTAGCCGTAGTTAGGCCACCACTTCAAGAACTCTGTAGCACCGCCTACATACC
TCGCTCTGCTAATCCTGTTACCAGTGGCTGCTGCCAGTGGCGATAAGTCGTGTCTTACCGGGTTGGACTC
AAGACGATAGTTACCGGATAAGGCGCAGCGGTCGGGCTGAACGGGGGGTTCGTGCACACAGCCCAGCTTG
GAGCGAACGACCTACACCGAACTGAGATACCTACAGCGTGAGCTATGAGAAAGCGCCACGCTTCCCGAAG
GGAGAAAGGCGGACAGGTATCCGGTAAGCGGCAGGGTCGGAACAGGAGAGCGCACGAGGGAGCTTCCAGG
GGGAAACGCCTGGTATCTTTATAGTCCTGTCGGGTTTCGCCACCTCTGACTTGAGCGTCGATTTTTGTGA
TGCTCGTCAGGGGGGCGGAGCCTATGGAAAAACGCCAGCAACGCGGCCTTTTTACGGTTCCTGGCCTTTT
GCTGGCCTTTTGCTCACATGTTCTTTCCTGCGTTATCCCCTGATTCTGTGGATAACCGTATTACCGCCTT
TGAGTGAGCTGATACCGCTCGCCGCAGCCGAACGACCGAGCGCAGCGAGTCAGTGAGCGAGGAAGCGGAA
GAGCGCCCAATACGCAAACCGCCTCTCCCCGCGCGTTGGCCGATTCATTAATGCA
