>Addgene plasmid #24011 | pLEW100v5 | addgene partial sequence | sequence record 30005 | 24011 with T7
GGTCTTCTGAAATTCATGTTTTTTTTTTTTTACTCTGCATTGCAGTCTCCGCTCTTATTTAGTTTTGCTT
TACGTAAGGTCTCGTTGCTGCCATAAAATAAGCTATCACCATGGCCAAGTTGACCAGTGCCGTTCCGGTG
CTCACCGCGCGCGACGTCGCCGGAGCGGTCGAGTTCTGGACCGACCGGCTCGGGTTCTCCCGGGACTTCG
TGGAGGACGACTTCGCCGGTGTGGTCCGGGACGACGTGACCCTGTTCATCAGCGCGGTCCAGGACCAGGT
GGTGCCGGACAACACCCTGGCCTGGGTGTGGGTGCGCGGCCTGGACGAGCTGTACGCCGAGTGGTCGGAG
GTCGTGTCCACGAACTTCCGGGACGCCTCCGGGCCGGCCATGACCGAGATCGGCGAGCAGCCGTGGGGGC
GGGAGTTCGCCCTGCGCGACCCGGCCGGCAACTGCGTGCACTTCGTGGCCGAGGAGCAGGACTGACCGAC
GCCGACCAACACCGCCGGTCCGACGCGGCCCGACGGGTCCGAGGCCTCGGAGATCCTAACACCGGGTTGT
GTGGCCAAAATTGTTCTGTAGTCGCTGTGAGTTGACACGGCTAGTGCTTATGATTTTCCACGCGTGTGGT
GCCTGTACTCAGCCCTATGCCTTATTTG
